>Addgene plasmid #47417 | Intersectin I SH3 E domain (human) | addgene partial sequence | sequence record 68399 | pGEX5
AATCGGATCTGGTTCCGCGTGGATCCCCGGAATTCGCGGCAGTGTGCCAGGTGATTGGGATGTACGACTA
CACCGCGCAGAATGACGATGAGCTGGCCTTCAACAAGGGCCAGATCATCAACGTCCTCAACAAGGAGGAC
CCTGACTGGTGGAAAGGAGAAGTCAATGGACAAGTGGGGCTCTTCCCATCCAATTATGTGAAGCTGACCA
CAGACATGGACCCAAGCCAGCAATGACTCGAGCGGCCGCATCGTGACTGACTGACGATCTGCCTCGCGCG
TTTCGGTGATGACGGTGAAAACCTCTGACACATGCAGCTCCCGGAGACGGTCACAGCTTGTCTGTAAGCG
GATGCCGGGAGCAGACAAGCCCGTCAGGGCGCGTCAGCGGGTGTTGGCGGGTGTCGGGGCGCAGCCATGA
CCCAGTCACGTAGCGATAGCGGAGTGTATAATTCTTGAAGACGAAAGGGCCTCGTGATACGCCTATTTTT
ATAGGTTAATGTCATGATAATAATGGTTTCTTAGACGTCAGGTGGCACTTTTCGGGGAAATGTGCGCGGA
ACCCCTATTTGTTTATTTTTCTAAATACATTCAAATATGTATCCGCTCATGAGACAATAACCCTGATAAA
TGCTTCAATAATATTGAAAAAGGAAGAGTATGAGTATTCAACATTTCCGTGTCGCCCTTATTCCCTTTTT
TGCGGCATTTTGCCTTCCTGTTTTTGCTCACCCAGAAACGCTGGTGAAAGTAAAAGATGCTGAAGATCAG
TTGGGTGCACGAGTGGGTTACATCGAACTGGATCTCAACAGCGGTAAGATCCTTGAGAGTTTTCGCCCCG
AAGAACGTTTTCCAATGATGAGCACTTTTAAAGTTCTGCTATGTGGCGCGGTATTATCCCGTGTTGACGC
CGGGCAAGAACAACTCGGTCGCCGCATAC
