[The description below was written by a language model from this plasmid's Addgene catalogue record.]
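Description:
Intersectin I SH3 E domain (human) is a bacterial expression plasmid built on the pGEX-4T1 backbone (listed as about 5 kb without the insert). It is maintained in E. coli as a high-copy plasmid under ampicillin selection. No feature table accompanies the record, so the replication origin and other backbone elements are not itemised. The cloning method and the exact boundaries of the insert are also not stated.

The payload is a fragment of human ITSN1 (intersectin 1, also known as ITSN, SH3D1A or SH3P17) restricted to a single domain, SH3 domain E. This is the last of the five Src homology 3 domains in this adaptor protein, which also contains two Eps15 homology domains. The fragment is placed downstream of the glutathione S-transferase coding sequence carried by the backbone, so the product is an N-terminal GST fusion. Transcription is driven by the tac promoter, a hybrid trp/lac promoter that is normally repressed by Lac repressor and induced with IPTG. Vectors of the pGEX-4T series generally encode a thrombin cleavage site between GST and the cloned fragment, which allows the tag to be removed, although the record does not list this feature explicitly.

Constructs of this type are typically used to produce a soluble recombinant domain that can be purified on glutathione resin. The purified fusion can then serve as an affinity reagent, for example in pull-down or overlay assays that identify proline-rich ligands binding an individual SH3 domain. Isolating domain E in this way lets its binding specificity be compared with those of the other intersectin SH3 domains.
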