Addgene plasmid #47417: Intersectin I SH3 E domain (human)
Depositing lab: Peter McPherson. Depositing organization: McGill University. Publication: Intersectin, a novel adaptor protein with two Eps15 homology and five Src homology 3 domains. Yamabhai M, Hoffman NG, Hardison NL, McPherson PS, Castagnoli L, Cesareni G, Kay BK. J Biol Chem. 1998 Nov 20;273(47):31401-7. 10.1074/jbc.273.47.31401 PubMed 9813051.
Backbone
  Vector backbone: pGEX-4T1
  Backbone size w/o insert (bp): 5000
  Vector type: Bacterial Expression
Growth in bacteria
  Bacterial resistance: Ampicillin, 100 μg/mL
  Growth temperature: 37°C
  Growth strain: DH5alpha
  Copy number: High Copy
Gene/Insert
  Gene/Insert name: ITSN1 intersectin 1
  Species: H. sapiens (human)
  Mutation: only SH3 domain E
  Entrez Gene: ITSN1 (a.k.a. ITSN, SH3D1A, SH3P17)
  Promoter: tac
  Tag / fusion protein: GST (N terminal on backbone)
  Cloning method: Unknown
  Sequencing primers: 5′ pGEX5'; 3′ pGEX3'
Terms and licenses: Academic/Nonprofit Terms; Industry Terms: Not Available to Industry
How to cite: Intersectin I SH3 E domain (human) was a gift from Peter McPherson (Addgene plasmid # 47417 ; http://n2t.net/addgene:47417 ; RRID:Addgene_47417)
